>Addgene plasmid #17990 | pEGFP-SF2 | addgene full sequence | sequence record 222762 | Addgene NGS Result
CATGCATTAGTTATTAATAGTAATCAATTACGGGGTCATTAGTTCATAGCCCATATATGGAGTTCCGCGT
TACATAACTTACGGTAAATGGCCCGCCTGGCTGACCGCCCAACGACCCCCGCCCATTGACGTCAATAATG
ACGTATGTTCCCATAGTAACGCCAATAGGGACTTTCCATTGACGTCAATGGGTGGAGTATTTACGGTAAA
CTGCCCACTTGGCAGTACATCAAGTGTATCATATGCCAAGTACGCCCCCTATTGACGTCAATGACGGTAA
ATGGCCCGCCTGGCATTATGCCCAGTACATGACCTTATGGGACTTTCCTACTTGGCAGTACATCTACGTA
TTAGTCATCGCTATTACCATGGTGATGCGGTTTTGGCAGTACATCAATGGGCGTGGATAGCGGTTTGACT
CACGGGGATTTCCAAGTCTCCACCCCATTGACGTCAATGGGAGTTTGTTTTGGCACCAAAATCAACGGGA
CTTTCCAAAATGTCGTAACAACTCCGCCCCATTGACGCAAATGGGCGGTAGGCGTGTACGGTGGGAGGTC
TATATAAGCAGAGCTGGTTTAGTGAACCGTCAGATCCGCTAGCGCTACCGGTCGCCACCATGGTGAGCAA
GGGCGAGGAGCTGTTCACCGGGGTGGTGCCCATCCTGGTCGAGCTGGACGGCGACGTAAACGGCCACAAG
TTCAGCGTGTCCGGCGAGGGCGAGGGCGATGCCACCTACGGCAAGCTGACCCTGAAGTTCATCTGCACCA
CCGGCAAGCTGCCCGTGCCCTGGCCCACCCTCGTGACCACCCTGACCTACGGCGTGCAGTGCTTCAGCCG
CTACCCCGACCACATGAAGCAGCACGACTTCTTCAAGTCCGCCATGCCCGAAGGCTACGTCCAGGAGCGC
ACCATCTTCTTCAAGGACGACGGCAACTACAAGACCCGCGCCGAGGTGAAGTTCGAGGGCGACACCCTGG
TGAACCGCATCGAGCTGAAGGGCATCGACTTCAAGGAGGACGGCAACATCCTGGGGCACAAGCTGGAGTA
CAACTACAACAGCCACAACGTCTATATCATGGCCGACAAGCAGAAGAACGGCATCAAGGTGAACTTCAAG
ATCCGCCACAACATCGAGGACGGCAGCGTGCAGCTCGCCGACCACTACCAGCAGAACACCCCCATCGGCG
ACGGCCCCGTGCTGCTGCCCGACAACCACTACCTGAGCACCCAGTCCGCCCTGAGCAAAGACCCCAACGA
GAAGCGCGATCACATGGTCCTGCTGGAGTTCGTGACCGCCGCCGGGATCACTCTCGGCATGGACGAGCTG
TACAAGTCCGGACTCAGATCTCGAGCTCAAGCTTGCATGTCGGGAGGTGGTGTGATTCGTGGCCCCGCAG
GGAACAACGATTGCCGCATCTACGTGGGTAACTTACCTCCAGACATCCGAACCAAGGACATTGAGGACGT
GTTCTACAAATACGGCGCTATCCGCGACATCGACCTCAAGAATCGCCGCGGGGGACCGCCCTTCGCCTTC
GTTGAGTTCGAGGACCCGCGAGACGCGGAAGACGCGGTGTATGGTCGCGACGGCTATGATTACGATGGGT
ACCGTCTGCGGGTGGAGTTTCCTCGAAGCGGCCGTGGAACAGGCCGAGGCGGCGGCGGGGGTGGAGGTGG
CGGAGCTCCCCGAGGTCGCTATGGCCCCCCATCCAGGCGGTCTGAAAACAGAGTGGTTGTCTCTGGACTG
CCTCCAAGTGGAAGTTGGCAGGATTTAAAGGATCACATGCGTGAAGCAGGTGATGTATGTTATGCTGATG
TTTACCGAGATGGCACTGGTGTCGTGGAGTTTGTACGGAAAGAAGATATGACCTATGCAGTTCGAAAACT
GGATAACACTAAGTTTAGATCTCATGAGGGAGAAACTGCCTACATCCGGGTTAAAGTTGATGGGCCCCGT
AGCCCGAGCTATGGCCGTAGCCGCAGCCGTTCTCGTACCTAACTGCAGTCGACGGTACCGCGGGCCCGGG
ATCCACCGGATCTAGATAACTGATCATAATCAGCCATACCACATTTGTAGAGGTTTTACTTGCTTTAAAA
AACCTCCCACACCTCCCCCTGAACCTGAAACATAAAATGAATGCAATTGTTGTTGTTAACTTGTTTATTG
CAGCTTATAATGGTTACAAATAAAGCAATAGCATCACAAATTTCACAAATAAAGCATTTTTTTCACTGCA
TTCTAGTTGTGGTTTGTCCAAACTCATCAATGTATCTTAACGCGTAAATTGTAAGCGTTAATATTTTGTT
AAAATTCGCGTTAAATTTTTGTTAAATCAGCTCATTTTTTAACCAATAGGCCGAAATCGGCAAAATCCCT
TATAAATCAAAAGAATAGACCGAGATAGGGT
[37 nt withheld, positions 2412-2448]
AAAGAACGTGGACTCCAACGTCAAAGG
[49 nt withheld, positions 2476-2524]
T
[91 nt withheld, positions 2526-2616]
G
[124 nt withheld, positions 2618-2741]
CAGGTGGCACTTTTCGGGGAAATGTGCGCGGAACCCCTATTTGTTTATTTTTCTAAATACATTCAAATAT
GTATCCGCTCATGAGACAATAACCCTGATAAATGCTTCAATAATATTGAAAAAGGAAGAGTCCTGAGGCG
GAAAGAACCAGCTGTGGAATGTGTGTCAGTTAGGGTGTGGAAAGTCCCCAGGCTCCCCAGCAGGCAGAAG
TATGCAAAGCATGCATCTCAATTAGTCAGCAACCAGGTGTGGAAAGTCCCCAGGCTCCCCAGCAGGCAGA
AGTATGCAAAGCATGCATCTCAATTAGTCAGCAACCATAGTCCCGCCCCTAACTCCGCCCATCCCGCCCC
TAACTCCGCCCAGTTCCGCCCATTCTCCGCCCCATGGCTGACTAATTTTTTTTATTTATGCAGAGGCCGA
GGCCGCCTCGGCCTCTGAGCTATTCCAGAAGTAGTGAGGAGGCTTTTTTGGAGGCCTAGGCTTTTGCAAA
GATCGATCAAGAGACAGGATGAGGATCGTTTCGCATGATTGAACAAGATGGATTGCACGCAGGTTCTCCG
GCCGCTTGGGTGGAGAGGCTATTCGGCTATGACTGGGCACAACAGACAATCGGCTGCTCTGATGCCGCCG
TGTTCCGGCTGTCAGCGCAGGGGCGCCCGGTTCTTTTTGTCAAGACCGACCTGTCCGGTGCCCTGAATGA
ACTGCAAGACGAGGCAGCGCGGCTATCGTGGCTGGCCACGACGGGCGTTCCTTGCGCAGCTGTGCTCGAC
GTTGTCACTGAAGCGGGAAGGGACTGGCTGCTATTGGGCGAAGTGCCGGGGCAGGATCTCCTGTCATCTC
ACCTTGCTCCTGCCGAGAAAGTATCCATCATGGCTGATGCAATGCGGCGGCTGCATACGCTTGATCCGGC
TACCTGCCCATTCGACCACCAAGCGAAACATCGCATCGAGCGAGCACGTACTCGGATGGAAGCCGGTCTT
GTCGATCAGGATGATCTGGACGAAGAGCATCAGGGGCTCGCGCCAGCCGAACTGTTCGCCAGGCTCAAGG
CGAGCATGCCCGACGGCGAGGATCTCGTCGTGACCCATGGCGATGCCTGCTTGCCGAATATCATGGTGGA
AAATGGCCGCTTTTCTGGATTCATCGACTGTGGCCGGCTGGGTGTGGCGGACCGCTATCAGGACATAGCG
TTGGCTACCCGTGATATTGCTGAAGAGCTTGGCGGCGAATGGGCTGACCGCTTCCTCGTGCTTTACGGTA
TCGCCGCTCCCGATTCGCAGCGCATCGCCTTCTATCGCCTTCTTGACGAGTTCTTCTGAGCGGGACTCTG
GGGTTCGAAATGACCGACCAAGCGACGCCCAACCTGCCATCACGAGATTTCGATTCCACCGCCGCCTTCT
ATGAAAGGTTGGGCTTCGGAATCGTTTTCCGGGACGCCGGCTGGATGATCCTCCAGCGCGGGGATCTCAT
GCTGGAGTTCTTCGCCCACCCTAGGGGGAGGCTAACTGAAACACGGAAGGAGACAATACCGGAAGGAACC
CGCGCTATGACGGCAATAAAAAGACAGAATAAAACGCACGGTGTTGGGTCGTTTGTTCATAAACGCGGGG
TTCGGTCCCAGGGCTGGCACTCTGTCGATACCCCACCGAGACCCCATTGGGGCCAATACGCCCGCGTTTC
TTCCTTTTCCCCACCCCACCCCCCAAGTTCGGGTGAAGGCCCAGGGCTCGCAGCCAACGTCGGGGCGGCA
GGCCCTGCCATAGCCTCAGGTTACTCATATATACTTTAGATTGATTTAAAACTTCATTTTTAATTTAAAA
GGATCTAGGTGAAGATCCTTTTTGATAATCTCATGACCAAAATCCCTTAACGTGAGTTTTCGTTCCACTG
AGCGTCAGACCCCGTAGAAAAGATCAAAGGATCTTCTTGAGATCCTTTTTTTCTGCGCGTAATCTGCTGC
TTGCAAACAAAAAAACCACCGCTACCAGCGGTGGTTTGTTTGCCGGATCAAGAGCTACCAACTCTTTTTC
CGAAGGTAACTGGCTTCAGCAGAGCGCAGATACCAAATACTGTTCTTCTAGTGTAGCCGTAGTTAGGCCA
CCACTTCAAGAACTCTGTAGCACCGCCTACATACCTCGCTCTGCTAATCCTGTTACCAGTGGCTGCTGCC
AGTGGCGATAAGTCGTGTCTTACCGGGTTGGACTCAAGACGATAGTTACCGGATAAGGCGCAGCGGTCGG
GCTGAACGGGGGGTTCGTGCACACAGCCCAGCTTGGAGCGAACGACCTACACCGAACTGAGATACCTACA
GCGTGAGCTATGAGAAAGCGCCACGCTTCCCGAAGGGAGAAAGGCGGACAGGTATCCGGTAAGCGGCAGG
GTCGGAACAGGAGAGCGCACGAGGGAGCTTCCAGGGGGAAACGCCTGGTATCTTTATAGTCCTGTCGGGT
TTCGCCACCTCTGACTTGAGCGTCGATTTTTGTGATGCTCGTCAGGGGGGCGGAGCCTATGGAAAAACGC
CAGCAACGCGGCCTTTTTACGGTTCCTGGCCTTTTGCTGGCCTTTTGCTCACATGTTCTTTCCTGCGTTA
TCCCCTGATTCTGTGGATAACCGTATTACCGC
Features (pLannotate 1.2.2; 16 found; start..end, strand, type, name):
     68..371     +  enhancer       CMV enhancer: human cytomegalovirus immediate early enhancer
    372..575     +  promoter       CMV promoter: human cytomegalovirus (CMV) immediate early promoter
    620..1336    +  CDS            EGFP: EGFP is a basic (constitutively fluorescent) green fluorescent protein published in 1996, derived from Aequorea victoria. It is reported to be a rapidly-maturing weak dimer with moderate acid sensitivity.
   1337..1364    +  misc_feature   MCS (fragment): multiple cloning site
   1367..1984    +  CDS            SRSF1 (fragment): SRSF1_HUMAN - Also known as ASF, SF2, SF2P33, SFRS1. Experimental evidence at protein level: Swiss-Prot protein existence level 1. Plays a role in preventing exon skipping, ensuring the accuracy of splicing and regulating alternative splicing. Interacts with other spliceosomal components, via the RS domains, to form a bridge between the 5'- and 3'-splice site binding components, U1 snRNP and U2AF. Can stimulate binding of U1 snRNP to a 5'-splice site- containing pre-mRNA. Binds to purine-rich RNA sequences, either the octamer, 5'-RGAAGAAC-3' (r=A or G) or the decamers, AGGACAGAGC/AGGACGAAGC. B
   2003..2034    +  misc_feature   MCS (fragment): multiple cloning site
   2051..2135    +  CDS            large T antigen (fragment): large T antigen from SV40 (simian virus 40)
   2158..2279    +  polyA_signal   SV40 poly(A) signal: SV40 polyadenylation signal
   2313..2741    -  rep_origin     f1 ori (sequence partly withheld): f1 bacteriophage origin of replication; arrow indicates direction of (+) strand synthesis
   2768..2872    +  promoter       AmpR promoter: bla
   2874..3231    +  promoter       SV40 promoter: SV40 enhancer and early promoter
   3266..4060    +  CDS            NeoR/KanR: aminoglycoside phosphotransferase from Tn5; aph(3')-II (or nptII); confers resistance to neomycin, kanamycin, and G418 (Geneticin®)
   4081..4233    +  CDS            ble (fragment): BLE_KLEPN - Experimental evidence at protein level: Swiss-Prot protein existence level 1. Binding protein with a strong affinity to the bleomycin family of antibiotics. Binds to CL990; an antimitotic-antibiotic compound. From Klebsiella pneumoniae.
   4292..4339    +  polyA_signal   HSV TK poly(A) signal: herpes simplex virus thymidine kinase polyadenylation signal (Cole and Stacy, 1985)
   4430..4446    -  polyA_signal   bGH poly(A) signal (fragment): bovine growth hormone polyadenylation signal
   4668..5256    +  rep_origin     ori: high-copy-number ColE1/pMB1/pBR322/pUC origin of replication
