[The description below was written by a language model from this plasmid's Addgene catalogue record and pLannotate feature annotations shown in this document.]
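Description:
pEGFP-SF2 is a mammalian expression plasmid built on the Clontech pEGFP-C1 backbone that produces the human splicing factor SF2/ASF (gene SRSF1) as a fusion with EGFP at its N terminus. The insert was cloned between the HindIII and PstI sites of the multiple cloning site, both of which remain intact. According to the record it encodes residues 1–210 rather than the complete protein, and the feature table agrees, annotating a partial SRSF1 coding sequence directly downstream of EGFP and a short stretch of polylinker. The fusion is transcribed from the human cytomegalovirus immediate early enhancer and promoter and terminated by the SV40 polyadenylation signal, giving strong constitutive expression in transfected mammalian cells.

The plasmid is propagated in E. coli at high copy from a ColE1/pUC-type origin, and it also carries an f1 origin for single-stranded DNA production. A single Tn5 aminoglycoside phosphotransferase gene serves as the marker in both hosts. A bacterial bla-type promoter drives it for kanamycin selection, while the adjacent SV40 enhancer/early promoter drives it in mammalian cells, where G418 can be used to select stable lines, with the HSV thymidine kinase polyadenylation signal ending the transcript. The short large T antigen, ble and bGH poly(A) fragments in the annotation appear to be incidental matches to backbone sequence rather than functional elements.

SRSF1 is a serine/arginine-rich pre-mRNA splicing regulator, so the fluorescent fusion allows its nuclear localisation to be followed in living cells. The associated publication examined the mobility of proteins in the mammalian cell nucleus, consistent with use of this construct for live-cell imaging of protein dynamics.
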