Addgene plasmid #17990: pEGFP-SF2
Depositing lab: Tom Misteli. Depositing organization: National Cancer Institute (NCI). Publication: High mobility of proteins in the mammalian cell nucleus. Phair RD, Misteli T. Nature. 2000 Apr 6. 404(6778):604-9. 10.1038/35007077 PubMed 10766243.
Backbone
  Vector backbone: pEGFP-C1
  Backbone manufacturer: Clontech
  Backbone size w/o insert (bp): 4700
  Vector type: Mammalian Expression
  Selectable markers: Neomycin (select with G418)
Growth in bacteria
  Bacterial resistance: Kanamycin, 50 μg/mL
  Growth temperature: 37°C
  Growth strain: DH5alpha
  Copy number: High Copy
Gene/Insert
  Gene/Insert name: SF2 (alt name: ASF)
  Species: H. sapiens (human)
  Mutation: contains SF2 (aa1-210)
  Entrez Gene: SRSF1 (a.k.a. ASF, NEDFBA, SF2, SF2p33, SFRS1, SRp30a)
  Tag / fusion protein: EGFP (N terminal on backbone)
  Cloning method: Restriction Enzyme; 5′ cloning site HindIII (not destroyed); 3′ cloning site PstI (not destroyed)
  Sequencing primers: 5′ EGFP-C
Terms and licenses: Academic/Nonprofit Terms; Industry Terms: Not Available to Industry
How to cite: pEGFP-SF2 was a gift from Tom Misteli (Addgene plasmid # 17990 ; http://n2t.net/addgene:17990 ; RRID:Addgene_17990)
