>Addgene plasmid #17990 | pEGFP-SF2 | addgene partial sequence | sequence record 23852 | EGFP-C 5'-CATGGTCCTGCTGGAGTTCGTG-3'
GAGCTGTACAAGTCCGGACTCAGATCTCGAGCTCAAGCTTGCATGTCGGGAGGTGGTGTGATTCGTGGCC
CCGCAGGGAACAACGATTGCCGCATCTACGTGGGTAACTTACCTCCAGACATCCGAACCAAGGACATTGA
GGACGTGTTCTACAAATACGGCGCTATCCGCGACATCGACCTCAAGAATCGCCGCGGGGGACCGCCCTTC
GCCTTCGTTGAGTTCGAGGACCCGCGAGACGCGGAAGACGCGGTGTATGGTCGCGACGGCTATGATTACG
ATGGGTACCGTCTGCGGGTGGAGTTTCCTCGAAGCGGCCGTGGAACAGGCCGAGGCGGCGGCGGGGGTGG
AGGTGGCGGAGCTCCCCGAGGTCGCTATGGCCCCCCATCCAGGCGGTCTGAAAACAGAGTGGTTGTCTCT
GGACTGCCTCCAAGTGGAAGTTGGCAGGATTTAAAGGATCACATGCGTGAAGCAGGTGATGTATGTTATG
CTGATGTTTACCGAGATGGCACTGGTGTCGTGGAGTTTGTACGGAAAGAAGATATGACCTATGCAGTTCG
AAAACTGGATAACACTAAGTTTAGATCTCATGAGGGAGA
